Addgene plasmid #208188: pSC101-GFPmut2-mScarlet-I TAG
Purpose: nonsense mistranslation, TAG stop
Depositing lab: Tanel Tenson. Depositing organization: University of Tartu. Publication: Fluorescent reporters give new insights into antibiotics-induced nonsense and frameshift mistranslation. Hinnu M, Putrins M, Kogermann K, Kaldalu N, Tenson T. Sci Rep. 2024 Mar 22;14(1):6883. doi: 10.1038/s41598-024-57597-8. PubMed 38519558.
Backbone
  Vector backbone: pSC101
  Backbone size w/o insert (bp): 3968
  Total vector size (bp): 5626
  Vector type: Bacterial Expression ; reporter
Growth in bacteria
  Bacterial resistance: Ampicillin, 100 μg/mL
  Growth temperature: 37°C
  Growth strain: DH5alpha
  Copy number: Low Copy
Gene/Insert 1
  Gene/Insert name: GFPmut2
  Species: Synthetic
  Insert size (bp): 725
  Promoter: Ptet+dnaK P1
  Cloning method: Ligation Independent Cloning
  Sequencing primers: 5′ ctcatgtttgacagcttatcatcgataagc
Gene/Insert 2
  Gene/Insert name: mScarlet-I
  Species: Synthetic
  Insert size (bp): 702
  Mutation: Insertion 6TAG*(stop) 7AGT(Ser)
  Promoter: Ptet+dnaK P1
  Cloning method: Ligation Independent Cloning
  Sequencing primers: 5′ ACATGGTCCTTCTTGAGTTTGTAACAGC
Terms and licenses: Academic/Nonprofit Terms; Industry Terms: Not Available to Industry
How to cite: pSC101-GFPmut2-mScarlet-I TAG was a gift from Tanel Tenson (Addgene plasmid # 208188 ; http://n2t.net/addgene:208188 ; RRID:Addgene_208188)
