[The description below was written by a language model from this plasmid's Addgene catalogue record and pLannotate feature annotations shown in this document.]
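Description:
pSC101-GFPmut2-mScarlet-I TAG is a low-copy bacterial expression and reporter plasmid of about 5.6 kb, built on the pSC101 backbone and designed to measure nonsense mistranslation (stop-codon readthrough) at a TAG codon in bacteria. It replicates through the pSC101 origin together with the plasmid-encoded Rep101 (RepA) protein that this origin requires, which keeps copy number low. Selection is by ampicillin, through a β-lactamase gene under its own promoter. A short remnant of the tetracycline efflux gene is also annotated next to AmpR, but it is only a fragment and would not be expected to confer resistance.

The payload consists of two fluorescent protein coding sequences arranged in the same orientation: the rapidly maturing green GFPmut2 followed closely by the red monomeric mScarlet-I. The catalogue lists a combined Ptet plus dnaK P1 promoter for both, although the feature table annotates only the tet promoter upstream of GFPmut2. The mScarlet-I sequence carries an insertion that places a TAG stop at codon 6, followed by a serine codon. Full-length red protein should therefore form only when the ribosome reads through the premature stop, while GFPmut2 provides a green signal for general expression, so the red-to-green ratio presumably reports the readthrough frequency. The record does not state whether the two proteins are translated as a fusion or separately. A partial polyhistidine tag sequence is annotated downstream of mScarlet-I, and the lambda t0 terminator closes the unit. rrnB T1 and T2 terminators elsewhere in the backbone insulate it from surrounding transcription. The associated publication used such reporters to study nonsense and frameshift mistranslation induced by antibiotics.
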