Features (pLannotate 1.2.2; 12 found; start..end, strand, type, name):
      7..189     -  CDS            TcR (fragment): tetracycline efflux protein; tet; confers resistance to tetracycline
    190..1050    -  CDS            AmpR: β-lactamase; bla; confers resistance to ampicillin, carbenicillin, and related antibiotics
   1051..1155    -  promoter       AmpR promoter: bla
   1207..1234    -  terminator     rrnB T2 terminator: transcription terminator T2 from the E. coli rrnB gene
   1442..1470    +  promoter       tet promoter: E. coli promoter for tetracycline efflux protein gene
   1543..2253    +  CDS            GFPmut2: GFPmut2 is a basic (constitutively fluorescent) green fluorescent protein published in 1996, derived from Aequorea victoria. It is reported to be a very rapidly-maturing weak dimer.
   2296..2976    +  CDS            mScarlet-I: mScarlet-I is a basic (constitutively fluorescent) red fluorescent protein published in 2016, derived from synthetic construct. It is reported to be a rapidly-maturing monomer with moderate acid sensitivity.
   3079..3102    +  CDS            9xHis (fragment): 9xHis affinity tag
   3187..3281    +  terminator     lambda t0 terminator: transcription terminator from phage lambda
   3773..3995    +  rep_origin     pSC101 ori: low-copy replication origin that requires the Rep101 protein
   4043..4993    +  CDS            Rep101: RepA protein needed for replication with the pSC101 origin; rep101
   5531..5617    -  terminator     rrnB T1 terminator: Escherichia coli rrnB; transcription terminator T1 from the E. coli rrnB gene
>Addgene plasmid #208188 | pSC101-GFPmut2-mScarlet-I TAG | addgene full sequence | sequence record 419241 | Addgene NGS Result
CATGCCCAAGGAGATGGCGCCCAACAGTCCCCCGGCCACGGGGCCTGCCACCATACCCACGCCGAAACAA
GCGCTCATGAGCCCGAAGTGGCGAGCCCGATCTTCCCCATCGGTGATGTCGGCGATATAGGCGCCAGCAA
CCGCACCTGTGGCGCCGGTGATGCCGGCCACGATGCGTCCGGCGTAGAGTTACCAATGCTTAATCAGTGA
GGCACCTATCTCAGCGATCTGTCTATTTCGTTCATCCATAGTTGCCTGACTCCCCGTCGTGTAGATAACT
ACGATACGGGAGGGCTTACCATCTGGCCCCAGTGCTGCAATGATACCGCGAGACCCACGCTCACCGGCTC
CAGATTTATCAGCAATAAACCAGCCAGCCGGAAGGGCCGAGCGCAGAAGTGGTCCTGCAACTTTATCCGC
CTCCATCCAGTCTATTAATTGTTGCCGGGAAGCTAGAGTAAGTAGTTCGCCAGTTAATAGTTTGCGCAAC
GTTGTTGCCATTGCTGCAGGCATCGTGGTGTCACGCTCGTCGTTTGGTATGGCTTCATTCAGCTCCGGTT
CCCAACGATCAAGGCGAGTTACATGATCCCCCATGTTGTGCAAAAAAGCGGTTAGCTCCTTCGGTCCTCC
GATCGTTGTCAGAAGTAAGTTGGCCGCAGTGTTATCACTCATGGTTATGGCAGCACTGCATAATTCTCTT
ACTGTCATGCCATCCGTAAGATGCTTTTCTGTGACTGGTGAGTACTCAACCAAGTCATTCTGAGAATAGT
GTATGCGGCGACCGAGTTGCTCTTGCCCGGCGTCAACACGGGATAATACCGCGCCACATAGCAGAACTTT
AAAAGTGCTCATCATTGGAAAACGTTCTTCGGGGCGAAAACTCTCAAGGATCTTACCGCTGTTGAGATCC
AGTTCGATGTAACCCACTCGTGCACCCAACTGATCTTCAGCATCTTTTACTTTCACCAGCGTTTCTGGGT
GAGCAAAAACAGGAAGGCAAAATGCCGCAAAAAAGGGAATAAGGGCGACACGGAAATGTTGAATACTCAT
ACTCTTCCTTTTTCAATATTATTGAAGCATTTATCAGGGTTATTGTCTCATGAGCGGATACATATTTGAA
TGTATTTAGAAAAATAAACAAATAGGGGTTCCGCGCACATTTCCCCGAAAAGTGCCACCTGACGTCTAAG
AAACCATTATTATCATAAAAGGCCATCCGTCAGGATGGCCTTCTATGAATGCCTTGGCTGCGATTCATTC
TTTATATGAATAAAATTGTTGTCAGTTTCACGTCTTGTCCTGCCATATCGCGAAATTTCTGCGCAAAAGC
ACAAAAAATTTTTGCATCTCCCCCTTGATGACGTGGGTTACGACCCCATTTAGTAGTCAACCGCAGTGAG
TGAGTCTGACGAGGCCCTTTCGTCTTCAAGAATTCTCATGTTTGACAGCTTATCATCGATAAGCTTTAAT
GCGGTAGTTTATCACAGTTAAATTGCTAACGCAGTCCGGGGAATTCAGGCTTGGAGGAACAATATGAAAG
GATCCAAAGGTGAAGAATTATTCACTGGAGTTGTCCCAATTCTTGTTGAATTAGATGGTGATGTTAATGG
GCACAAATTTTCTGTCAGTGGAGAGGGTGAAGGTGATGCAACATACGGAAAACTTACCCTTAAATTTATT
TGCACTACTGGAAAACTACCTGTTCCATGGCCAACACTTGTCACTACTTTCGCGTATGGTCTTCAATGCT
TTGCGAGATACCCAGATCATATGAAACAGCATGACTTTTTCAAGAGTGCCATGCCCGAAGGTTATGTACA
GGAAAGAACTATATTTTTCAAAGATGACGGGAACTACAAGACACGTGCTGAAGTCAAGTTTGAAGGTGAT
ACCCTTGTTAATAGAATCGAGTTAAAAGGTATTGATTTTAAAGAAGATGGAAACATTCTTGGACACAAAT
TGGAATACAACTATAACTCACACAAAGTATACATCATGGCAGACAAACAAAAGGATGGAATCAAAGTTAA
CTTCAAAATTAGACACAACATTGAAGATGGAAGCGTTCAACTAGCAGACCATTATCAACGAAATACTCCA
ATTGGCGATGGCCCTGTCCTTTTACCAGACAACCATTACCTGTCCACACAATCTGCCCTTTCGAAAGATC
CCAACGAAAAGAGAGACCACATGGTCCTTCTTGAGTTTGTAACAGCTGCTGGGATTACACATGGTATGGA
TGAATTGTACAAATAACCGCCAGGAGGAACAATATGGTGAGCAAGGGCTAGAGTGGAGGCAGTGATCAAG
GAGTTCATGCGGTTCAAGGTGCACATGGAGGGCTCCATGAACGGCCACGAGTTCGAGATCGAGGGCGAGG
GCGAGGGCCGCCCCTACGAGGGCACCCAGACCGCCAAGCTGAAGGTGACCAAGGGTGGCCCCCTGCCCTT
CTCCTGGGACATCCTGTCCCCTCAGTTCATGTACGGCTCCAGGGCCTTCATCAAGCACCCCGCCGACATC
CCCGACTACTATAAGCAGTCCTTCCCCGAGGGCTTCAAGTGGGAGCGCGTGATGAACTTCGAGGACGGCG
GCGCCGTGACCGTGACCCAGGACACCTCCCTGGAGGACGGCACCCTGATCTACAAGGTGAAGCTCCGCGG
CACCAACTTCCCTCCTGACGGCCCCGTAATGCAGAAGAAGACAATGGGCTGGGAAGCGTCCACCGAGCGG
TTGTACCCCGAGGACGGCGTGCTGAAGGGCGACATTAAGATGGCCCTGCGCCTGAAGGACGGCGGCCGCT
ACCTGGCGGACTTCAAGACCACCTACAAGGCCAAGAAGCCCGTGCAGATGCCCGGCGCCTACAACGTCGA
CCGCAAGTTGGACATCACCTCCCACAACGAGGACTACACCGTGGTGGAACAGTACGAACGCTCCGAGGGC
CGCCACTCCACCGGCGGCATGGACGAGCTGTACAAGTGACCGCCTAATGAGCGGGCTTTAATCACTAGTG
AATTCGCGGCCGCCTGCAGGTCGACCATATGGGAGAGCTCCGTCGACAAGCTTGCGGCCGCACTCGAGCA
CCACCACCACCACCACCACCACTAATTGATTAATACCTAGGCTGCTAAACAAAGCCCATGGATCGATAGC
TGGTCGACAGGACTCTGGGGTTCGAGAGCTCGCTTGGACTCCTGTTGATAGATCCAGTAATGACCTCAGA
ACTCCATCTGGATTTGTTCAGAACGCTCGGTTGCCGCCGGGCGTTTTTTATTGGTGAGAATCCAAGCACT
AGGGACAGTAAGACGGGTAAGCCTGTTGATGATACCGCTGCCTTACTGGGTGCATTAGCCAGTCTGAATG
ACCTGTCACGGGATAATCCGAAGTGGTCAGACTGGAAAATCAGAGGGCAGGAACTGCTGAACAGCAAAAA
GTCAGATAGCACCACATAGCAGACCCGCCATAAAACGCCCTGAGAAGCCCGTGACGGGCTTTTCTTGTAT
TATGGGTAGTTTCCTTGCATGAATCCATAAAAGGCGCCTGTAGTGCCATTTACCCCCATTCACTGCCAGA
GCCGTGAGCGCAGCGAACTGAATGTCACGAAAAAGACAGCGACTCAGGTGCCTGATGGTCGGAGACAAAA
GGAATATTCAGCGATTTGCCCGAGCTTGCGAGGGTGCTACTTAAGCCTTTAGGGTTTTAAGGTCTGTTTT
GTAGAGGAGCAAACAGCGTTTGCGACATCCTTTTGTAATACTGCGGAACTGACTAAAGTAGTGAGTTATA
CACAGGGCTGGGATCTATTCTTTTTATCTTTTTTTATTCTTTCTTTATTCTATAAATTATAACCACTTGA
ATATAAACAAAAAAAACACACAAAGGTCTAGCGGAATTTACAGAGGGTCTAGCAGAATTTACAAGTTTTC
CAGCAAAGGTCTAGCAGAATTTACAGATACCCACAACTCAAAGGAAAAGGACTAGTAATTATCATTGACT
AGCCCATCTCAATTGGTATAGTGATTAAAATCACCTAGACCAATTGAGATGTATGTCTGAATTAGTTGTT
TTCAAAGCAAATGAACTAGCGATTAGTCGCTATGACTTAACGGAGCATGAAACCAAGCTAATTTTATGCT
GTGTGGCACTACTCAACCCCACGATTGAAAACCCTACAAGGAAAGAACGGACGGTATCGTTCACTTATAA
CCAATACGCTCAGATGATGAACATCAGTAGGGAAAATGCTTATGGTGTATTAGCTAAAGCAACCAGAGAG
CTGATGACGAGAACTGTGGAAATCAGGAATCCTTTGGTTAAAGGCTTTGAGATTTTCCAGTGGACAAACT
ATGCCAAGTTCTCAAGCGAAAAATTAGAATTAGTTTTTAGTGAAGAGATATTGCCTTATCTTTTCCAGTT
AAAAAAATTCATAAAATATAATCTGGAACATGTTAAGTCTTTTGAAAACAAATACTCTATGAGGATTTAT
GAGTGGTTATTAAAAGAACTAACACAAAAGAAAACTCACAAGGCAAATATAGAGATTAGCCTTGATGAAT
TTAAGTTCATGTTAATGCTTGAAAATAACTACCATGAGTTTAAAAGGCTTAACCAATGGGTTTTGAAACC
AATAAGTAAAGATTTAAACACTTACAGCAATATGAAATTGGTGGTTGATAAGCGAGGCCGCCCGACTGAT
ACGTTGATTTTCCAAGTTGAACTAGATAGACAAATGGATCTCGTAACCGAACTTGAGAACAACCAGATAA
AAATGAATGGTGACAAAATACCAACAACCATTACATCAGATTCCTACCTACATAACGGACTAAGAAAAAC
ACTACACGATGCTTTAACTGCAAAAATTCAGCTCACCAGTTTTGAGGCAAAATTTTTGAGTGACATGCAA
AGTAAGTATGATCTCAATGGTTCGTTCTCATGGCTCACGCAAAAACAACGAACCACACTAGAGAACATAC
TGGCTAAATACGGAAGGATCTGAGGTTCTTATGGCTCTTGTATCTATCAGTGAAGCATCAAGACTAACAA
ACAAAAGTAGAACAACTGTTCACCGTTACATATCAAAGGGAAAACTGTCCATATGCACAGATGAAAACGG
TGTAAAAAAGATAGATACATCAGAGCTTTTACGAGTTTTTGGTGCATTCAAAGCTGTTCACCATGAACAG
ATCGACAATGTAACAGATGAACAGCATGTAACACCTAATAGAACAGGTGAAACCAGTAAAACAAAGCAAC
TAGAACATGAAATTGAACACCTGAGACAACTTGTTACAGCTCAACAGTCACACATAGACAGCCTGAAACA
GGCGATGCTGCTTATCGAATCAAAGCTGCCGACAACACGGGAGCCAGTGACGCCTCCCGTGGGGAAAAAA
TCATGGCAATTCTGGAAGAAATAGCGCTTTCAGCCGGCAAACCGGCTGAAGCCGGATCTGCGATTCTGAT
AACAAACTAGCAACACCAGAACAGCCCGTTTGCGGGCAGCAAAACCCGTACCCTAGGTCTAGGGCGGCGG
ATTTGTCCTACTCAGGAGAGCGTTCACCGACAAACAACAGATAAAACGAAAGGCCCAGTCTTTCGACTGA
GCCTTTCGTTTTATTTGATGCCTCTAGAGCTTG
